Addgene plasmid #174797: pET28_6xHis-PARP1-A870L
Purpose: Bacterial expression of a hyperactive PARP1 mutant (A870L destabilizes the autoinhibitory HD subdomain)
Depositing lab: Joan Conaway. Depositing organization: Stowers Institute for Medical Research. Publication: Multiple roles for PARP1 in ALC1-dependent nucleosome remodeling. Ooi SK, Sato S, Tomomori-Sato C, Zhang Y, Wen Z, Banks CAS, Washburn MP, Unruh JR, Florens L, Conaway RC, Conaway JW. Proc Natl Acad Sci U S A. 2021 Sep 7;118(36). pii: 2107277118. doi: 10.1073/pnas.2107277118. PubMed 34465625.
Backbone
  Vector backbone: pET28
  Vector type: Bacterial Expression
Growth in bacteria
  Bacterial resistance: Kanamycin, 50 μg/mL
  Growth temperature: 37°C
  Growth strain: DH5alpha
  Copy number: Low Copy
Gene/Insert
  Gene/Insert name: PARP1-A870L
  Species: H. sapiens (human)
  Mutation: A870L, V762A
  Entrez Gene: PARP1 (a.k.a. ADPRT, ADPRT 1, ADPRT1, ARTD1, PARP, PARP-1, PARS, PPOL, Poly-PARP, pADPRT-1)
  Tag / fusion protein: 6xHis (N terminal on backbone)
  Cloning method: Gibson Cloning
Terms and licenses: Academic/Nonprofit Terms; Industry Terms: Not Available to Industry
Depositor comments: Protein residues 1-1014 (V762A, A870L) (*protein expression may be toxic to host, add 10 mM benzamide to all growth media, see PMID: 28695525 for protocol) (see PMID: 26626480 for detail about the mutation)
How to cite: pET28_6xHis-PARP1-A870L was a gift from Joan Conaway (Addgene plasmid # 174797 ; http://n2t.net/addgene:174797 ; RRID:Addgene_174797)
