[The description below was written by a language model from this plasmid's Addgene catalogue record and pLannotate feature annotations shown in this document.]
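Description:
pET28_6xHis-PARP1-A870L is a bacterial expression plasmid built on the pET28 backbone for producing a hyperactive mutant of human poly(ADP-ribose) polymerase 1 in E. coli. It is selected with kanamycin through the aph(3')-Ia (KanR) gene. It replicates from a pBR322-type ColE1 origin that is accompanied by the bom region and the rop gene, in keeping with its low-copy listing. An f1 phage origin is also present. The short tetracycline-resistance fragments and the partial AmpR promoter in the feature table appear to be non-functional backbone remnants.

The insert, introduced by Gibson cloning, encodes full-length PARP1 (residues 1–1014) and carries two substitutions, A870L and V762A. According to the record, A870L destabilizes the autoinhibitory helical (HD) subdomain, which yields a hyperactive enzyme. The record does not explain the V762A change. Transcription is driven by a T7 promoter with an adjacent lac operator, followed by the T7 gene 10 ribosome binding site, and it ends at the T7 terminator. The plasmid-borne lacI gene supplies repressor, so expression stays off until it is induced with IPTG in a host that provides T7 RNA polymerase. An N-terminal 6xHis tag from the backbone, followed by a thrombin cleavage site, precedes the PARP1 coding region and allows metal-affinity purification and optional tag removal. The automated annotation also flags a His-tag fragment downstream of the PARP1 coding region. This probably corresponds to the backbone's optional C-terminal tag, and the record lists only the N-terminal tag as part of the protein.

The depositor notes that expression may be toxic to the host. The plasmid is used to make recombinant, constitutively activated PARP1 for biochemical work, and the associated study examined PARP1's roles in ALC1-dependent nucleosome remodeling.
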