Features (pLannotate 1.2.2; 21 found; start..end, strand, type, name):
      1..19      +  promoter       T7 promoter: promoter for bacteriophage T7 RNA polymerase
     20..44      +  protein_bind   lac operator: The lac repressor binds to the lac operator to inhibit transcription in E. coli. This inhibition can be relieved by adding lactose or isopropyl-β-D-thiogalactopyranoside (IPTG). lac repressor encoded by lacI
     59..81      +  RBS            RBS: efficient ribosome binding site from bacteriophage T7 gene 10 (Olins and Rangwala, 1989)
    100..116     +  CDS            capTEV™ (fragment): composite tag for in vivo biotinylation, TEV protease cleavage, and 6xHis tagging
    127..144     +  CDS            thrombin site: thrombin recognition and cleavage site
    148..3189    +  CDS            PARP1: PARP1_HUMAN - Also known as ADPRT From Homo sapiens (Human).
   3199..3216    +  CDS            9xHis (fragment): 9xHis affinity tag
   3226..3275    +  CDS            SET1 (fragment): solubility-enhancement tag derived from T7 phage gene 10B
   3283..3330    +  terminator     T7 terminator: transcription terminator for bacteriophage T7 RNA polymerase
   3367..3795    +  rep_origin     f1 ori (sequence partly withheld): f1 bacteriophage origin of replication; arrow indicates direction of (+) strand synthesis
   3848..3905    +  promoter       AmpR promoter (fragment): bla
   3914..4729    -  CDS            KanR: aminoglycoside phosphotransferase; aph(3')-Ia; confers resistance to kanamycin in bacteria or G418 (Geneticin®) in eukaryotes
   4851..5439    +  rep_origin     ori: high-copy-number ColE1/pMB1/pBR322/pUC origin of replication
   5625..5764    -  misc_feature   bom: basis of mobility region from pBR322
   5866..6057    -  CDS            rop: Rop protein, which maintains plasmids at low copy number; rop
   6074..6454    +  CDS            YPB1_ECOLX: Protein predicted: Swiss-Prot protein existence level 4. From Escherichia coli.
   6526..6817    -  CDS            TcR (fragment): tetracycline efflux protein; tet; confers resistance to tetracycline
   6832..6853    -  protein_bind   CAP binding site: CAP binding activates transcription in the presence of cAMP. E. coli catabolite activator protein
   6866..7948    -  CDS            lacI: lac repressor; lacI; The lac repressor binds to the lac operator to inhibit transcription in E. coli. This inhibition can be relieved by adding lactose or isopropyl-β-D-thiogalactopyranoside (IPTG).
   7949..8026    -  promoter       lacI promoter: lacI
   8034..8313    -  CDS            TcR (fragment): tetracycline efflux protein; tet; confers resistance to tetracycline
>Addgene plasmid #174797 | pET28_6xHis-PARP1-A870L | addgene full sequence | sequence record 343421 | Addgene NGS Result
TAATACGACTCACTATAGGGGAATTGTGAGCGGATAACAATTCCCCTCTAGAAATAATTTTGTTTAACTT
TAAGAAGGAGATATACCATGGGCAGCAGCCATCATCATCATCATCACAGCAGCGGCCTGGTGCCGCGCGG
CAGCCATATGGCGGAGTCTTCTGATAAGCTGTATCGAGTCGAGTACGCCAAGAGCGGGCGCGCCTCTTGC
AAGAAATGCAGCGAGAGCATCCCCAAGGACTCGCTCCGGATGGCCATCATGGTGCAGTCGCCCATGTTTG
ATGGAAAAGTCCCACACTGGTACCACTTCTCCTGCTTCTGGAAGGTGGGCCACTCCATCCGGCACCCTGA
CGTTGAGGTGGATGGGTTCTCTGAGCTTCGGTGGGATGACCAGCAGAAAGTCAAGAAGACAGCGGAAGCT
GGAGGAGTGACAGGCAAAGGCCAGGATGGAATTGGTAGCAAGGCAGAGAAGACTCTGGGTGACTTTGCAG
CAGAGTATGCCAAGTCCAACAGAAGTACGTGCAAGGGGTGTATGGAGAAGATAGAAAAGGGCCAGGTGCG
CCTGTCCAAGAAGATGGTGGACCCGGAGAAGCCACAGCTAGGCATGATTGACCGCTGGTACCATCCAGGC
TGCTTTGTCAAGAACAGGGAGGAGCTGGGTTTCCGGCCCGAGTACAGTGCGAGTCAGCTCAAGGGCTTCA
GCCTCCTTGCTACAGAGGATAAGGAAGCCCTGAAGAAGCAGCTCCCAGGAGTCAAGAGTGAAGGAAAGAG
AAAAGGCGATGAGGTGGATGGAGTGGATGAAGTGGCGAAGAAGAAATCTAAAAAAGAAAAAGACAAGGAT
AGTAAGCTTGAAAAAGCCCTAAAGGCTCAGAACGACCTGATCTGGAACATCAAGGACGAGCTAAAGAAAG
TGTGTTCAACTAATGACCTGAAGGAGCTACTCATCTTCAACAAGCAGCAAGTGCCTTCTGGGGAGTCGGC
GATCTTGGACCGAGTAGCTGATGGCATGGTGTTCGGTGCCCTCCTTCCCTGCGAGGAATGCTCGGGTCAG
CTGGTCTTCAAGAGCGATGCCTATTACTGCACTGGGGACGTCACTGCCTGGACCAAGTGTATGGTCAAGA
CACAGACACCCAACCGGAAGGAGTGGGTAACCCCAAAGGAATTCCGAGAAATCTCTTACCTCAAGAAATT
GAAGGTTAAAAAGCAGGACCGTATATTCCCCCCAGAAACCAGCGCCTCCGTGGCGGCCACGCCTCCGCCC
TCCACAGCCTCGGCTCCTGCTGCTGTGAACTCCTCTGCTTCAGCAGATAAGCCATTATCCAACATGAAGA
TCCTGACTCTCGGGAAGCTGTCCCGGAACAAGGATGAAGTGAAGGCCATGATTGAGAAACTCGGGGGGAA
GTTGACGGGGACGGCCAACAAGGCTTCCCTGTGCATCAGCACCAAAAAGGAGGTGGAAAAGATGAATAAG
AAGATGGAGGAAGTAAAGGAAGCCAACATCCGAGTTGTGTCTGAGGACTTCCTCCAGGACGTCTCCGCCT
CCACCAAGAGCCTTCAGGAGTTGTTCTTAGCGCACATCTTGTCCCCTTGGGGGGCAGAGGTGAAGGCAGA
GCCTGTTGAAGTTGTGGCCCCAAGAGGGAAGTCAGGGGCTGCGCTCTCCAAAAAAAGCAAGGGCCAGGTC
AAGGAGGAAGGTATCAACAAATCTGAAAAGAGAATGAAATTAACTCTTAAAGGAGGAGCAGCTGTGGATC
CTGATTCTGGACTGGAACACTCTGCGCATGTCCTGGAGAAAGGTGGGAAGGTCTTCAGTGCCACCCTTGG
CCTGGTGGACATCGTTAAAGGAACCAACTCCTACTACAAGCTCCAGCTTCTGGAGGACGACAAGGAAAAC
AGGTATTGGATATTCAGGTCCTGGGGCCGTGTGGGTACGGTGATCGGTAGCAACAAACTGGAACAGATGC
CGTCCAAGGAGGATGCCATTGAGCACTTCATGAAATTATATGAAGAAAAAACCGGGAACGCTTGGCACTC
CAAAAATTTCACGAAGTATCCCAAAAAGTTCTACCCCCTGGAGATTGACTATGGCCAGGATGAAGAGGCA
GTGAAGAAGCTGACAGTAAATCCTGGCACCAAGTCCAAGCTCCCCAAGCCAGTTCAGGACCTCATCAAGA
TGATCTTTGATGTGGAAAGTATGAAGAAAGCCATGGTGGAGTATGAGATCGACCTTCAGAAGATGCCCTT
GGGGAAGCTGAGCAAAAGGCAGATCCAGGCCGCATACTCCATCCTCAGTGAGGTCCAGCAGGCGGTGTCT
CAGGGCAGCAGCGACTCTCAGATCCTGGATCTCTCAAATCGCTTTTACACCCTGATCCCCCACGACTTTG
GGATGAAGAAGCCTCCGCTCCTGAACAATGCAGACAGTGTGCAGGCCAAGGCGGAAATGCTTGACAACCT
GCTGGACATCGAGGTGGCCTACAGTCTGCTCAGGGGAGGGTCTGATGATAGCAGCAAGGATCCCATCGAT
GTCAACTATGAGAAGCTCAAAACTGACATTAAGGTGGTTGACAGAGATTCTGAAGAAGCCGAGATCATCA
GGAAGTATGTTAAGAACACTCATGCAACCACACACAATGCGTATGACTTGGAAGTCATCGATATCTTTAA
GATAGAGCGTGAAGGCGAATGCCAGCGTTACAAGCCCTTTAAGCAGCTTCATAACCGAAGATTGCTGTGG
CACGGGTCCAGGACCACCAACTTTCTTGGGATCCTGTCCCAGGGTCTTCGGATAGCCCCGCCTGAAGCGC
CCGTGACAGGCTACATGTTTGGTAAAGGGATCTATTTCGCTGACATGGTCTCCAAGAGTGCCAACTACTG
CCATACGTCTCAGGGAGACCCAATAGGCTTAATCCTGTTGGGAGAAGTTGCCCTTGGAAACATGTATGAA
CTGAAGCACGCTTCACATATCAGCAAGTTACCCAAGGGCAAGCACAGTGTCAAAGGTTTGGGCAAAACTA
CCCCTGATCCTTCAGCTAACATTAGTCTGGATGGTGTAGACGTTCCTCTTGGGACCGGGATTTCATCTGG
TGTGAATGACACCTCTCTACTATATAACGAGTACATTGTCTATGATATTGCTCAGGTAAATCTGAAGTAT
CTGCTGAAACTGAAATTCAATTTTAAGACCTCCCTGTGGTAACTCGAGCACCACCACCACCACCACTGAG
ATCCGGCTGCTAACAAAGCCCGAAAGGAAGCTGAGTTGGCTGCTGCCACCGCTGAGCAATAACTAGCATA
ACCCCTTGGGGCCTCTAAACGGGTCTTGAGGGGTTTTTTGCTGAAAGGAGGAACTATATCCGGATTGGCG
AATGGG
[124 nt withheld, positions 3367-3490]
C
[91 nt withheld, positions 3492-3582]
A
[49 nt withheld, positions 3584-3632]
CCTTTGACGTTGGAGTCCACGTTCTTT
[37 nt withheld, positions 3660-3696]
ACCCTATCTCGGTCTATTCTTTTGATTTATAAGGGATTTTGCCGATTTCGGCCTATTGGTTAAAAAATGA
GCTGATTTAACAAAAATTTAACGCGAATTTTAACAAAATATTAACGCTTACAATTTAGGTGGCACTTTTC
GGGGAAATGTGCGCGGAACCCCTATTTGTTTATTTTTCTAAATACATTCAAATATGTATCCGCTCATGAA
TTAATTCTTAGAAAAACTCATCGAGCATCAAATGAAACTGCAATTTATTCATATCAGGATTATCAATACC
ATATTTTTGAAAAAGCCGTTTCTGTAATGAAGGAGAAAACTCACCGAGGCAGTTCCATAGGATGGCAAGA
TCCTGGTATCGGTCTGCGATTCCGACTCGTCCAACATCAATACAACCTATTAATTTCCCCTCGTCAAAAA
TAAGGTTATCAAGTGAGAAATCACCATGAGTGACGACTGAATCCGGTGAGAATGGCAAAAGTTTATGCAT
TTCTTTCCAGACTTGTTCAACAGGCCAGCCATTACGCTCGTCATCAAAATCACTCGCATCAACCAAACCG
TTATTCATTCGTGATTGCGCCTGAGCGAGACGAAATACGCGATCGCTGTTAAAAGGACAATTACAAACAG
GAATCGAATGCAACCGGCGCAGGAACACTGCCAGCGCATCAACAATATTTTCACCTGAATCAGGATATTC
TTCTAATACCTGGAATGCTGTTTTCCCGGGGATCGCAGTGGTGAGTAACCATGCATCATCAGGAGTACGG
ATAAAATGCTTGATGGTCGGAAGAGGCATAAATTCCGTCAGCCAGTTTAGTCTGACCATCTCATCTGTAA
CATCATTGGCAACGCTACCTTTGCCATGTTTCAGAAACAACTCTGGCGCATCGGGCTTCCCATACAATCG
ATAGATTGTCGCACCTGATTGCCCGACATTATCGCGAGCCCATTTATACCCATATAAATCAGCATCCATG
TTGGAATTTAATCGCGGCCTAGAGCAAGACGTTTCCCGTTGAATATGGCTCATAACACCCCTTGTATTAC
TGTTTATGTAAGCAGACAGTTTTATTGTTCATGACCAAAATCCCTTAACGTGAGTTTTCGTTCCACTGAG
CGTCAGACCCCGTAGAAAAGATCAAAGGATCTTCTTGAGATCCTTTTTTTCTGCGCGTAATCTGCTGCTT
GCAAACAAAAAAACCACCGCTACCAGCGGTGGTTTGTTTGCCGGATCAAGAGCTACCAACTCTTTTTCCG
AAGGTAACTGGCTTCAGCAGAGCGCAGATACCAAATACTGTCCTTCTAGTGTAGCCGTAGTTAGGCCACC
ACTTCAAGAACTCTGTAGCACCGCCTACATACCTCGCTCTGCTAATCCTGTTACCAGTGGCTGCTGCCAG
TGGCGATAAGTCGTGTCTTACCGGGTTGGACTCAAGACGATAGTTACCGGATAAGGCGCAGCGGTCGGGC
TGAACGGGGGGTTCGTGCACACAGCCCAGCTTGGAGCGAACGACCTACACCGAACTGAGATACCTACAGC
GTGAGCTATGAGAAAGCGCCACGCTTCCCGAAGGGAGAAAGGCGGACAGGTATCCGGTAAGCGGCAGGGT
CGGAACAGGAGAGCGCACGAGGGAGCTTCCAGGGGGAAACGCCTGGTATCTTTATAGTCCTGTCGGGTTT
CGCCACCTCTGACTTGAGCGTCGATTTTTGTGATGCTCGTCAGGGGGGCGGAGCCTATGGAAAAACGCCA
GCAACGCGGCCTTTTTACGGTTCCTGGCCTTTTGCTGGCCTTTTGCTCACATGTTCTTTCCTGCGTTATC
CCCTGATTCTGTGGATAACCGTATTACCGCCTTTGAGTGAGCTGATACCGCTCGCCGCAGCCGAACGACC
GAGCGCAGCGAGTCAGTGAGCGAGGAAGCGGAAGAGCGCCTGATGCGGTATTTTCTCCTTACGCATCTGT
GCGGTATTTCACACCGCAATGGTGCACTCTCAGTACAATCTGCTCTGATGCCGCATAGTTAAGCCAGTAT
ACACTCCGCTATCGCTACGTGACTGGGTCATGGCTGCGCCCCGACACCCGCCAACACCCGCTGACGCGCC
CTGACGGGCTTGTCTGCTCCCGGCATCCGCTTACAGACAAGCTGTGACCGTCTCCGGGAGCTGCATGTGT
CAGAGGTTTTCACCGTCATCACCGAAACGCGCGAGGCAGCTGCGGTAAAGCTCATCAGCGTGGTCGTGAA
GCGATTCACAGATGTCTGCCTGTTCATCCGCGTCCAGCTCGTTGAGTTTCTCCAGAAGCGTTAATGTCTG
GCTTCTGATAAAGCGGGCCATGTTAAGGGCGGTTTTTTCCTGTTTGGTCACTGATGCCTCCGTGTAAGGG
GGATTTCTGTTCATGGGGGTAATGATACCGATGAAACGAGAGAGGATGCTCACGATACGGGTTACTGATG
ATGAACATGCCCGGTTACTGGAACGTTGTGAGGGTAAACAACTGGCGGTATGGATGCGGCGGGACCAGAG
AAAAATCACTCAGGGTCAATGCCAGCGCTTCGTTAATACAGATGTAGGTGTTCCACAGGGTAGCCAGCAG
CATCCTGCGATGCAGATCCGGAACATAATGGTGCAGGGCGCTGACTTCCGCGTTTCCAGACTTTACGAAA
CACGGAAACCGAAGACCATTCATGTTGTTGCTCAGGTCGCAGACGTTTTGCAGCAGCAGTCGCTTCACGT
TCGCTCGCGTATCGGTGATTCATTCTGCTAACCAGTAAGGCAACCCCGCCAGCCTAGCCGGGTCCTCAAC
GACAGGAGCACGATCATGCGCACCCGTGGGGCCGCCATGCCGGCGATAATGGCCTGCTTCTCGCCGAAAC
GTTTGGTGGCGGGACCAGTGACGAAGGCTTGAGCGAGGGCGTGCAAGATTCCGAATACCGCAAGCGACAG
GCCGATCATCGTCGCGCTCCAGCGAAAGCGGTCCTCGCCGAAAATGACCCAGAGCGCTGCCGGCACCTGT
CCTACGAGTTGCATGATAAAGAAGACAGTCATAAGTGCGGCGACGATAGTCATGCCCCGCGCCCACCGGA
AGGAGCTGACTGGGTTGAAGGCTCTCAAGGGCATCGGTCGAGATCCCGGTGCCTAATGAGTGAGCTAACT
TACATTAATTGCGTTGCGCTCACTGCCCGCTTTCCAGTCGGGAAACCTGTCGTGCCAGCTGCATTAATGA
ATCGGCCAACGCGCGGGGAGAGGCGGTTTGCGTATTGGGCGCCAGGGTGGTTTTTCTTTTCACCAGTGAG
ACGGGCAACAGCTGATTGCCCTTCACCGCCTGGCCCTGAGAGAGTTGCAGCAAGCGGTCCACGCTGGTTT
GCCCCAGCAGGCGAAAATCCTGTTTGATGGTGGTTAACGGCGGGATATAACATGAGCTGTCTTCGGTATC
GTCGTATCCCACTACCGAGATATCCGCACCAACGCGCAGCCCGGACTCGGTAATGGCGCGCATTGCGCCC
AGCGCCATCTGATCGTTGGCAACCAGCATCGCAGTGGGAACGATGCCCTCATTCAGCATTTGCATGGTTT
GTTGAAAACCGGACATGGCACTCCAGTCGCCTTCCCGTTCCGCTATCGGCTGAATTTGATTGCGAGTGAG
ATATTTATGCCAGCCAGCCAGACGCAGACGCGCCGAGACAGAACTTAATGGGCCCGCTAACAGCGCGATT
TGCTGGTGACCCAATGCGACCAGATGCTCCACGCCCAGTCGCGTACCGTCTTCATGGGAGAAAATAATAC
TGTTGATGGGTGTCTGGTCAGAGACATCAAGAAATAACGCCGGAACATTAGTGCAGGCAGCTTCCACAGC
AATGGCATCCTGGTCATCCAGCGGATAGTTAATGATCAGCCCACTGACGCGTTGCGCGAGAAGATTGTGC
ACCGCCGCTTTACAGGCTTCGACGCCGCTTCGTTCTACCATCGACACCACCACGCTGGCACCCAGTTGAT
CGGCGCGAGATTTAATCGCCGCGACAATTTGCGACGGCGCGTGCAGGGCCAGACTGGAGGTGGCAACGCC
AATCAGCAACGACTGTTTGCCCGCCAGTTGTTGTGCCACGCGGTTGGGAATGTAATTCAGCTCCGCCATC
GCCGCTTCCACTTTTTCCCGCGTTTTCGCAGAAACGTGGCTGGCCTGGTTCACCACGCGGGAAACGGTCT
GATAAGAGACACCGGCATACTCTGCGACATCGTATAACGTTACTGGTTTCACATTCACCACCCTGAATTG
ACTCTCTTCCGGGCGCTATCATGCCATACCGCGAAAGGTTTTGCGCCATTCGATGGTGTCCGGGATCTCG
ACGCTCTCCCTTATGCGACTCCTGCATTAGGAAGCAGCCCAGTAGTAGGTTGAGGCCGTTGAGCACCGCC
GCCGCAAGGAATGGTGCATGCAAGGAGATGGCGCCCAACAGTCCCCCGGCCACGGGGCCTGCCACCATAC
CCACGCCGAAACAAGCGCTCATGAGCCCGAAGTGGCGAGCCCGATCTTCCCCATCGGTGATGTCGGCGAT
ATAGGCGCCAGCAACCGCACCTGTGGCGCCGGTGATGCCGGCCACGATGCGTCCGGCGTAGAGGATCGAG
ATCTCGATCCCGCGAAAT
